Addgene plasmid #144703: TFORF3227
Purpose: Lentiviral vector for overexpressing transcription factor ORFs with unique 24-bp barcodes. Barcodes facilitate identification of transcription factors in pooled screens.
Depositing lab: Feng Zhang. Depositing organization: Broad Institute. Publication: A transcription factor atlas of directed differentiation. Joung J, Ma S, Tay T, Geiger-Schuller KR, Kirchgatterer PC, Verdine VK, Guo B, Arias-Garcia MA, Allen WE, Singh A, Kuksenko O, Abudayyeh OO, Gootenberg JS, Fu Z, Macrae RK, Buenrostro JD, Regev A, Zhang F. Cell. 2023 Jan 5;186(1):209-229.e26. doi: 10.1016/j.cell.2022.11.026. PubMed 36608654.
Backbone
  Vector backbone: pLX_TRC317
  Backbone manufacturer: Broad Institute Genetic Perturbation Platform
  Backbone size w/o insert (bp): 8264
  Vector type: Mammalian Expression, Lentiviral
  Selectable markers: Puromycin
Growth in bacteria
  Bacterial resistance: Ampicillin, 100 μg/mL
  Growth temperature: 37°C
  Growth strain: NEB Stable
  Copy number: High Copy
Gene/Insert
  Gene/Insert name: RPA2
  Species: H. sapiens (human)
  Insert size (bp): 1016
  Entrez Gene: RPA2 (a.k.a. REPA2, RP-A p32, RP-A p34, RPA32)
  Promoter: EF1a
  Tag / fusion protein: V5 (C terminal on insert)
  Cloning method: Gateway Cloning
  Sequencing primers: 5′ GGGTGGAGACTGAAGTTAGGCCAG; 3′ CACATAGCGTAAAAGGAGCAACATAG
Resource information
  A portion of this plasmid was derived from a plasmid made by: Broad Institute Genetic Perturbation Platform
Terms and licenses: Academic/Nonprofit Terms; Industry Terms: Not Available to Industry
Depositor comments: NM_002946.4 Please test multiple small colonies in case of plasmid recombination. To make this collection available in a timely manner, a portion of this collection was not fully sequenced by Addgene. If an Addgene verified full plasmid sequence is not available, please contact us prior to placing an order to request the full sequence.
How to cite: TFORF3227 was a gift from Feng Zhang (Addgene plasmid # 144703 ; http://n2t.net/addgene:144703 ; RRID:Addgene_144703)
