[The description below was written by a language model from this plasmid's Addgene catalogue record and pLannotate feature annotations shown in this document.]
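Description:
TFORF3227 is a third-generation, self-inactivating lentiviral expression plasmid built on the pLX_TRC317 backbone, and is one member of a barcoded library of transcription factor ORFs intended for pooled overexpression screens. It is maintained in E. coli through a high-copy ColE1/pUC origin with ampicillin resistance (AmpR), and also carries an f1 origin along with residual lac, T7 and T3 promoter elements from the cloning backbone. The depositor notes a risk of plasmid recombination, as is common for constructs with repeated LTRs.

The viral genome is transcribed from an RSV promoter fused to a truncated HIV-1 5' LTR, followed by the Ψ packaging signal, a gag fragment, the RRE for Rev-dependent nuclear export, and a cPPT/CTS, and it ends in a ΔU3 3' LTR with a downstream SV40 poly(A) signal. Two cassettes lie between the LTRs. An SV40 promoter drives puromycin N-acetyltransferase for selection of transduced mammalian cells. The EF-1α promoter drives the human RPA2 ORF (the 32 kDa subunit of the single-stranded DNA-binding replication protein A complex), which was inserted by Gateway cloning and is flanked by attB1 and attB2 sites. The ORF reads through attB2 into a C-terminal V5 epitope tag for detection, and a WPRE downstream enhances transcript expression. The catalogue describes a unique 24-bp barcode that identifies the ORF in pooled experiments; it is not annotated in the feature table, so its position is not stated. The annotated RPA2 coding region spans 810 bp, somewhat shorter than the 1016 bp listed insert size, which may include flanking sequence.
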