Features (pLannotate 1.2.2; 34 found; start..end, strand, type, name):
      5..231     +  promoter       RSV promoter: Rous sarcoma virus enhancer/promoter
    232..412     +  LTR            5' LTR (truncated): truncated 5' long terminal repeat (LTR) from HIV-1
    459..584     +  misc_feature   HIV-1 Ψ: packaging signal of human immunodeficiency virus type 1
    568..931     +  CDS            HIV-1 gag (fragment): gag protein from human immunodeficiency virus 1; gag
   1077..1310    +  misc_feature   RRE: The Rev response element (RRE) of HIV-1 allows for Rev-dependent mRNA export from the nucleus to the cytoplasm.
   1687..1713    +  CDS            Rev (fragment): human immunodeficiency virus 1 (HIV-1) Rev protein; rev; enhances nuclear export of unspliced and incompletely spliced viral mRNAs
   1720..1743    +  promoter       SV40 promoter (fragment): SV40 early promoter
   1744..1815    +  promoter       SV40 promoter (fragment): SV40 enhancer and early promoter
   1839..1974    +  rep_origin     SV40 ori: SV40 origin of replication
   2020..2616    +  CDS            PuroR (fragment): puromycin N-acetyltransferase; pac from Streptomyces; confers resistance to puromycin
   2665..2782    +  misc_feature   cPPT/CTS: central polypurine tract and central termination sequence of HIV-1
   2847..2913    +  CDS            small t antigen (fragment): SV40 (simian virus 40) small t antigen
   2920..4098    +  promoter       EF-1α promoter: strong constitutive promoter for human elongation factor EF-1α
   4119..4136    +  protein_bind   attB1 (fragment): mutant version of attB; core recombination site for the Gateway® BP reaction BP Clonase™
   4142..4951    +  CDS            RPA2 (sequence withheld): RFA2_HUMAN - Also known as REPA2, RPA32, RPA34. Experimental evidence at protein level: Swiss-Prot protein existence level 1. As part of the heterotrimeric replication protein A complex (RPA/RP-A), binds and stabilizes single-stranded DNA intermediates, that form during DNA replication or upon DNA stress. It prevents their reannealing and in parallel, recruits and activates different proteins and complexes involved in DNA metabolism. Thereby, it plays an essential role both in DNA replication and the cellular response to DNA damage. In the cellular response to DNA damage, the RPA complex contr
   4953..4977    -  protein_bind   attB2: mutant version of attB; recombination site for the Gateway® BP reaction BP Clonase™
   4985..5026    +  CDS            V5 tag: epitope tag from simian virus 5
   5042..5095    +  promoter       U6 promoter (fragment): RNA polymerase III promoter for human U6 snRNA
   5137..5725    +  misc_feature   WPRE: woodchuck hepatitis virus posttranscriptional regulatory element
   5776..5795    +  misc_feature   cPPT/CTS (fragment): central polypurine tract and central termination sequence of HIV-1
   5797..6030    +  LTR            3' LTR (ΔU3): self-inactivating 3' long terminal repeat (LTR) from HIV-1
   6108..6229    +  polyA_signal   SV40 poly(A) signal: SV40 polyadenylation signal
   6269..6404    +  rep_origin     SV40 ori: SV40 origin of replication
   6425..6443    -  promoter       T7 promoter: promoter for bacteriophage T7 RNA polymerase
   6451..6606    +  CDS            lacZα (fragment): LacZα fragment of β-galactosidase; lacZ fragment
   6611..7039    +  rep_origin     f1 ori (sequence partly withheld): f1 bacteriophage origin of replication; arrow indicates direction of (+) strand synthesis
   7092..7196    +  promoter       AmpR promoter: bla
   7197..8057    +  CDS            AmpR: β-lactamase; bla; confers resistance to ampicillin, carbenicillin, and related antibiotics
   8228..8816    +  rep_origin     ori: high-copy-number ColE1/pMB1/pBR322/pUC origin of replication
   8999..9091    +  CDS            lacI (fragment): lac repressor; lacI; The lac repressor binds to the lac operator to inhibit transcription in E. coli. This inhibition can be relieved by adding lactose or isopropyl-β-D-thiogalactopyranoside (IPTG).
   9104..9125    +  protein_bind   CAP binding site: CAP binding activates transcription in the presence of cAMP. E. coli catabolite activator protein
   9140..9170    +  promoter       lac promoter: promoter for the E. coli lac operon
   9178..9194    +  protein_bind   lac operator: The lac repressor binds to the lac operator to inhibit transcription in E. coli. This inhibition can be relieved by adding lactose or isopropyl-β-D-thiogalactopyranoside (IPTG). lac repressor encoded by lacI
   9239..9257    +  promoter       T3 promoter: promoter for bacteriophage T3 RNA polymerase
>Addgene plasmid #144703 | TFORF3227 | addgene full sequence | sequence record 404320 | Addgene NGS Result
TTAATGTAGTCTTATGCAATACTCTTGTAGTCTTGCAACATGGTAACGATGAGTTAGCAACATGCCTTAC
AAGGAGAGAAAAAGCACCGTGCATGCCGATTGGTGGAAGTAAGGTGGTACGATCGTGCCTTATTAGGAAG
GCAACAGACGGGTCTGACATGGATTGGACGAACCACTGAATTGCCGCATTGCAGAGATATTGTATTTAAG
TGCCTAGCTCGATACATAAACGGGTCTCTCTGGTTAGACCAGATCTGAGCCTGGGAGCTCTCTGGCTAAC
TAGGGAACCCACTGCTTAAGCCTCAATAAAGCTTGCCTTGAGTGCTTCAAGTAGTGTGTGCCCGTCTGTT
GTGTGACTCTGGTAACTAGAGATCCCTCAGACCCTTTTAGTCAGTGTGGAAAATCTCTAGCAGTGGCGCC
CGAACAGGGACTTGAAAGCGAAAGGGAAACCAGAGGAGCTCTCTCGACGCAGGACTCGGCTTGCTGAAGC
GCGCACGGCAAGAGGCGAGGGGCGGCGACTGGTGAGTACGCCAAAAATTTTGACTAGCGGAGGCTAGAAG
GAGAGAGATGGGTGCGAGAGCGTCAGTATTAAGCGGGGGAGAATTAGATCGCGATGGGAAAAAATTCGGT
TAAGGCCAGGGGGAAAGAAAAAATATAAATTAAAACATATAGTATGGGCAAGCAGGGAGCTAGAACGATT
CGCAGTTAATCCTGGCCTGTTAGAAACATCAGAAGGCTGTAGACAAATACTGGGACAGCTACAACCATCC
CTTCAGACAGGATCAGAAGAACTTAGATCATTATATAATACAGTAGCAACCCTCTATTGTGTGCATCAAA
GGATAGAGATAAAAGACACCAAGGAAGCTTTAGACAAGATAGAGGAAGAGCAAAACAAAAGTAAGACCAC
CGCACAGCAAGCGGCCGCTGATCTTCAGACCTGGAGGAGGAGATATGAGGGACAATTGGAGAAGTGAATT
ATATAAATATAAAGTAGTAAAAATTGAACCATTAGGAGTAGCACCCACCAAGGCAAAGAGAAGAGTGGTG
CAGAGAGAAAAAAGAGCAGTGGGAATAGGAGCTTTGTTCCTTGGGTTCTTGGGAGCAGCAGGAAGCACTA
TGGGCGCAGCGTCAATGACGCTGACGGTACAGGCCAGACAATTATTGTCTGGTATAGTGCAGCAGCAGAA
CAATTTGCTGAGGGCTATTGAGGCGCAACAGCATCTGTTGCAACTCACAGTCTGGGGCATCAAGCAGCTC
CAGGCAAGAATCCTGGCTGTGGAAAGATACCTAAAGGATCAACAGCTCCTGGGGATTTGGGGTTGCTCTG
GAAAACTCATTTGCACCACTGCTGTGCCTTGGAATGCTAGTTGGAGTAATAAATCTCTGGAACAGATTTG
GAATCACACGACCTGGATGGAGTGGGACAGAGAAATTAACAATTACACAAGCTTAATACACTCCTTAATT
GAAGAATCGCAAAACCAGCAAGAAAAGAATGAACAAGAATTATTGGAATTAGATAAATGGGCAAGTTTGT
GGAATTGGTTTAACATAACAAATTGGCTGTGGTATATAAAATTATTCATAATGATAGTAGGAGGCTTGGT
AGGTTTAAGAATAGTTTTTGCTGTACTTTCTATAGTGAATAGAGTTAGGCAGGGATATTCACCATTATCG
TTTCAGACCCACCTCCCAACCCCGAGGGGACCCATGCATTGCATCTCAATTAGTCAGCAACCAGGTGTGG
AAAGTCCCCAGGCTCCCCAGCAGGCAGAAGTATGCAAAGCATGCGTCTCAATTAGTCAGCAACCATAGTC
CCGCCCCTAACTCCGCCCATCCCGCCCCTAACTCCGCCCAGTTCCGCCCATTCTCCGCCCCATGGCTGAC
TAATTTTTTTTATTTATGCAGAGGCCGAGGCCGCCTCGGCCTCTGAGCTATTCCAGAAGTAGTGAGGAGG
CTTTTTTGGAGGCCTAGGCTTTTGCAAAAAGCTTTCTAGAGGTACCACCGGAGCTTACCATGACCGAGTA
CAAGCCCACGGTGCGCCTCGCCACCCGCGACGACGTCCCCAGGGCCGTACGCACCCTCGCCGCCGCGTTC
GCCGACTACCCCGCCACGCGCCACACCGTCGATCCGGACCGCCACATCGAGCGGGTCACCGAGCTGCAAG
AACTCTTCCTCACGCGCGTCGGGCTCGACATCGGCAAGGTGTGGGTCGCGGACGACGGCGCCGCCGTGGC
GGTCTGGACCACGCCGGAGAGCGTCGAAGCGGGGGCGGTGTTCGCCGAGATCGGCCCGCGCATGGCCGAG
TTGAGCGGTTCCCGGCTGGCCGCGCAGCAACAGATGGAAGGCCTCCTGGCGCCGCACCGGCCCAAGGAGC
CCGCGTGGTTCCTGGCCACCGTCGGCGTCTCGCCCGACCACCAGGGCAAGGGTCTGGGCAGCGCCGTCGT
GCTCCCCGGAGTGGAGGCGGCCGAGCGCGCCGGGGTGCCCGCCTTCCTGGAGACCTCCGCGCCCCGCAAC
CTCCCCTTCTACGAGCGGCTCGGCTTCACCGTCACCGCCGACGTCGAGGTGCCCGAAGGACCGCGCACCT
GGTGCATGACCCGCAAGCCCGGTGCCAGTTAACGAATTCTAGATCTTGAGACAAATGGCAGTATTCATCC
ACAATTTTAAAAGAAAAGGGGGGATTGGGGGGTACAGTGCAGGGGAAAGAATAGTAGACATAATAGCAAC
AGACATACAAACTAAAGAATTACAAAAACAAATTACAAAAATTCAAAATTTTCGGGTTTATTACAGGGAC
AGCAGAGATCCACTTTGGCGCCGGCTCGAGGCCTGCAGGTGCAAAGATGGATAAAGTTTTAAACAGAGAG
GAATCTTTGCAGCTAATGGACCTTCTAGGTCTTGAAAGGAGTGGGAATTGGCTCCGGTGCCCGTCAGTGG
GCAGAGCGCACATCGCCCACAGTCCCCGAGAAGTTGGGGGGAGGGGTCGGCAATTGAACCGGTGCCTAGA
GAAGGTGGCGCGGGGTAAACTGGGAAAGTGATGTCGTGTACTGGCTCCGCCTTTTTCCCGAGGGTGGGGG
AGAACCGTATATAAGTGCAGTAGTCGCCGTGAACGTTCTTTTTCGCAACGGGTTTGCCGCCAGAACACAG
GTAAGTGCCGTGTGTGGTTCCCGCGGGCCTGGCCTCTTTACGGGTTATGGCCCTTGCGTGCCTTGAATTA
CTTCCACCTGGCTGCAGTACGTGATTCTTGATCCCGAGCTTCGGGTTGGAAGTGGGTGGGAGAGTTCGAG
GCCTTGCGCTTAAGGAGCCCCTTCGCCTCGTGCTTGAGTTGAGGCCTGGCCTGGGCGCTGGGGCCGCCGC
GTGCGAATCTGGTGGCACCTTCGCGCCTGTCTCGCTGCTTTCGATAAGTCTCTAGCCATTTAAAATTTTT
GATGACCTGCTGCGACGCTTTTTTTCTGGCAAGATAGTCTTGTAAATGCGGGCCAAGATCTGCACACTGG
TATTTCGGTTTTTGGGGCCGCGGGCGGCGACGGGGCCCGTGCGTCCCAGCGCACATGTTCGGCGAGGCGG
GGCCTGCGAGCGCGGCCACCGAGAATCGGACGGGGGTAGTCTCAAGCTGGCCGGCCTGCTCTGGTGCCTG
GCCTCGCGCCGCCGTGTATCGCCCCGCCCTGGGCGGCAAGGCTGGCCCGGTCGGCACCAGTTGCGTGAGC
GGAAAGATGGCCGCTTCCCGGCCCTGCTGCAGGGAGCTCAAAATGGAGGACGCGGCGCTCGGGAGAGCGG
GCGGGTGAGTCACCCACACAAAGGAAAAGGGCCTTTCCGTCCTCAGCCGTCGCTTCATGTGACTCCACGG
AGTACCGGGCGCCGTCCAGGCACCTCGATTAGTTCTCGAGCTTTTGGAGTACGTCGTCTTTAGGTTGGGG
GGAGGGGTTTTATGCGATGGAGTTTCCCCACACTGAGTGGGTGGAGACTGAAGTTAGGCCAGCTTGGCAC
TTGATGTAATTCTCCTTGGAATTTGCCCTTTTTGAGTTTGGATCTTGGTTCATTCTCAAGCCTCAGACAG
TGGTTCAAAGTTTTTTTCTTCCATTTCAGGTGTCGTGAGGCTAGCATCGATTGATCAACAAGTTTGTACA
AAAAAGTTGGC
[810 nt withheld, positions 4142-4951]
TACCCAACTTTCTTGTACAAAGTGGTTGATATCGGTAAGCCTATCCCTAACCCTCTCCTCGGTCTCGATT
CTACGTAGTAATGAACTAGTCCGTAACTTGAAAGTATTTCGATTTCTTGGCTTTATATATCTTGTGGAAA
GGACGACGTGGATGAGGTGGGCCTCAAAATACGCGTTAAGTCGACAATCAACCTCTGGATTACAAAATTT
GTGAAAGATTGACTGGTATTCTTAACTATGTTGCTCCTTTTACGCTATGTGGATACGCTGCTTTAATGCC
TTTGTATCATGCTATTGCTTCCCGTATGGCTTTCATTTTCTCCTCCTTGTATAAATCCTGGTTGCTGTCT
CTTTATGAGGAGTTGTGGCCCGTTGTCAGGCAACGTGGCGTGGTGTGCACTGTGTTTGCTGACGCAACCC
CCACTGGTTGGGGCATTGCCACCACCTGTCAGCTCCTTTCCGGGACTTTCGCTTTCCCCCTCCCTATTGC
CACGGCGGAACTCATCGCCGCCTGCCTTGCCCGCTGCTGGACAGGGGCTCGGCTGTTGGGCACTGACAAT
TCCGTGGTGTTGTCGGGGAAATCATCGTCCTTTCCTTGGCTGCTCGCCTGTGTTGCCACCTGGATTCTGC
GCGGGACGTCCTTCTGCTACGTCCCTTCGGCCCTCAATCCAGCGGACCTTCCTTCCCGCGGCCTGCTGCC
GGCTCTGCGGCCTCTTCCGCGTCTTCGCCTTCGCCCTCAGACGAGTCGGATCTCCCTTTGGGCCGCCTCC
CCGCGTCGACTTTAAGACCAATGACTTACAAGGCAGCTGTAGATCTTAGCCACTTTTTAAAAGAAAAGGG
GGGACTGGAAGGGCTAATTCACTCCCAACGAAGACAAGATCTGCTTTTTGCTTGTACTGGGTCTCTCTGG
TTAGACCAGATCTGAGCCTGGGAGCTCTCTGGCTAACTAGGGAACCCACTGCTTAAGCCTCAATAAAGCT
TGCCTTGAGTGCTTCAAGTAGTGTGTGCCCGTCTGTTGTGTGACTCTGGTAACTAGAGATCCCTCAGACC
CTTTTAGTCAGTGTGGAAAATCTCTAGCAGTACGTATAGTAGTTCATGTCATCTTATTATTCAGTATTTA
TAACTTGCAAAGAAATGAATATCAGAGAGTGAGAGGAACTTGTTTATTGCAGCTTATAATGGTTACAAAT
AAAGCAATAGCATCACAAATTTCACAAATAAAGCATTTTTTTCACTGCATTCTAGTTGTGGTTTGTCCAA
ACTCATCAATGTATCTTATCATGTCTGGCTCTAGCTATCCCGCCCCTAACTCCGCCCATCCCGCCCCTAA
CTCCGCCCAGTTCCGCCCATTCTCCGCCCCATGGCTGACTAATTTTTTTTATTTATGCAGAGGCCGAGGC
CGCCTCGGCCTCTGAGCTATTCCAGAAGTAGTGAGGAGGCTTTTTTGGAGGCCTAGGGACGTACCCAATT
CGCCCTATAGTGAGTCGTATTACGCGCGCTCACTGGCCGTCGTTTTACAACGTCGTGACTGGGAAAACCC
TGGCGTTACCCAACTTAATCGCCTTGCAGCACATCCCCCTTTCGCCAGCTGGCGTAATAGCGAAGAGGCC
CGCACCGATCGCCCTTCCCAACAGTTGCGCAGCCTGAATGGCGAATGGG
[124 nt withheld, positions 6611-6734]
C
[91 nt withheld, positions 6736-6826]
A
[49 nt withheld, positions 6828-6876]
CCTTTGACGTTGGAGTCCACGTTCTTT
[37 nt withheld, positions 6904-6940]
ACCCTATCTCGGTCTATTCTTTTGATTTATAAGGGATTTTGCCGATTTCGGCCTATTGGTTAAAAAATGA
GCTGATTTAACAAAAATTTAACGCGAATTTTAACAAAATATTAACGCTTACAATTTAGGTGGCACTTTTC
GGGGAAATGTGCGCGGAACCCCTATTTGTTTATTTTTCTAAATACATTCAAATATGTATCCGCTCATGAG
ACAATAACCCTGATAAATGCTTCAATAATATTGAAAAAGGAAGAGTATGAGTATTCAACATTTCCGTGTC
GCCCTTATTCCCTTTTTTGCGGCATTTTGCCTTCCTGTTTTTGCTCACCCAGAAACGCTGGTGAAAGTAA
AAGATGCTGAAGATCAGTTGGGTGCACGAGTGGGTTACATCGAACTGGATCTCAACAGCGGTAAGATCCT
TGAGAGTTTTCGCCCCGAAGAACGTTTTCCAATGATGAGCACTTTTAAAGTTCTGCTATGTGGCGCGGTA
TTATCCCGTATTGACGCCGGGCAAGAGCAACTCGGTCGCCGCATACACTATTCTCAGAATGACTTGGTTG
AGTACTCACCAGTCACAGAAAAGCATCTTACGGATGGCATGACAGTAAGAGAATTATGCAGTGCTGCCAT
AACCATGAGTGATAACACTGCGGCCAACTTACTTCTGACAACGATCGGAGGACCGAAGGAGCTAACCGCT
TTTTTGCACAACATGGGGGATCATGTAACTCGCCTTGATCGTTGGGAACCGGAGCTGAATGAAGCCATAC
CAAACGACGAGCGTGACACCACGATGCCTGTAGCAATGGCAACAACGTTGCGCAAACTATTAACTGGCGA
ACTACTTACTCTAGCTTCCCGGCAACAATTAATAGACTGGATGGAGGCGGATAAAGTTGCAGGACCACTT
CTGCGCTCGGCCCTTCCGGCTGGCTGGTTTATTGCTGATAAATCTGGAGCCGGTGAGCGTGGGTCTCGCG
GTATCATTGCAGCACTGGGGCCAGATGGTAAGCCCTCCCGTATCGTAGTTATCTACACGACGGGGAGTCA
GGCAACTATGGATGAACGAAATAGACAGATCGCTGAGATAGGTGCCTCACTGATTAAGCATTGGTAACTG
TCAGACCAAGTTTACTCATATATACTTTAGATTGATTTAAAACTTCATTTTTAATTTAAAAGGATCTAGG
TGAAGATCCTTTTTGATAATCTCATGACCAAAATCCCTTAACGTGAGTTTTCGTTCCACTGAGCGTCAGA
CCCCGTAGAAAAGATCAAAGGATCTTCTTGAGATCCTTTTTTTCTGCGCGTAATCTGCTGCTTGCAAACA
AAAAAACCACCGCTACCAGCGGTGGTTTGTTTGCCGGATCAAGAGCTACCAACTCTTTTTCCGAAGGTAA
CTGGCTTCAGCAGAGCGCAGATACCAAATACTGTTCTTCTAGTGTAGCCGTAGTTAGGCCACCACTTCAA
GAACTCTGTAGCACCGCCTACATACCTCGCTCTGCTAATCCTGTTACCAGTGGCTGCTGCCAGTGGCGAT
AAGTCGTGTCTTACCGGGTTGGACTCAAGACGATAGTTACCGGATAAGGCGCAGCGGTCGGGCTGAACGG
GGGGTTCGTGCACACAGCCCAGCTTGGAGCGAACGACCTACACCGAACTGAGATACCTACAGCGTGAGCT
ATGAGAAAGCGCCACGCTTCCCGAAGGGAGAAAGGCGGACAGGTATCCGGTAAGCGGCAGGGTCGGAACA
GGAGAGCGCACGAGGGAGCTTCCAGGGGGAAACGCCTGGTATCTTTATAGTCCTGTCGGGTTTCGCCACC
TCTGACTTGAGCGTCGATTTTTGTGATGCTCGTCAGGGGGGCGGAGCCTATGGAAAAACGCCAGCAACGC
GGCCTTTTTACGGTTCCTGGCCTTTTGCTGGCCTTTTGCTCACATGTTCTTTCCTGCGTTATCCCCTGAT
TCTGTGGATAACCGTATTACCGCCTTTGAGTGAGCTGATACCGCTCGCCGCAGCCGAACGACCGAGCGCA
GCGAGTCAGTGAGCGAGGAAGCGGAAGAGCGCCCAATACGCAAACCGCCTCTCCCCGCGCGTTGGCCGAT
TCATTAATGCAGCTGGCACGACAGGTTTCCCGACTGGAAAGCGGGCAGTGAGCGCAACGCAATTAATGTG
AGTTAGCTCACTCATTAGGCACCCCAGGCTTTACACTTTATGCTTCCGGCTCGTATGTTGTGTGGAATTG
TGAGCGGATAACAATTTCACACAGGAAACAGCTATGACCATGATTACGCCAAGCGCGCAATTAACCCTCA
CTAAAGGGAACAAAAGCTGGAGCTGCAAGC
