>Addgene plasmid #144703 | TFORF3227 | depositor partial sequence | sequence record 286224 | Insert
ATCGATTGATCAACAAGTTTGTACAAAAAAGTTGGC
[810 nt withheld, positions 37-846]
TACCCAACTTTCTTGTACAAAGTGGTTGATATCGGTAAGCCTATCCCTAACCCTCTCCTCGGTCTCGATT
CTACGTAGTAATGAACTAGTCCGTAACTTGAAAGTATTTCGATTTCTTGGCTTTATATATCTTGTGGAAA
GGACGACGTGGATGAGGTGGGCCTCAAAAT
