>Addgene plasmid #144703 | TFORF3227 | depositor partial sequence | sequence record 286225 | Barcode
CGTGGATGAGGTGGGCCTCAAAAT
